>Addgene plasmid #168180 | p5085 | addgene full sequence | sequence record 389010 | Addgene NGS Result
GTTGACAATTAATCATCGGCATAGTATATCGGCATAGTATAATACGACTCAGGGCCCACTAGTGGTACCC
GGGAAAGAGGAGAAAAGTATGGCATCCACCGAGGACGTCATCAAGGAGTTCATGCGCTTCAAAGTGCGCA
TGGAGGGCTCCGTGAACGGCCACGAGTTCGAGATCGAGGGCGAGGGCGAGGGCCGCCCCTACGAGGGCAC
CCAGACCGCCAAGCTGAAGGTGACCAAGGGCGGCCCCCTGCCCTTCGCCTGGGACATCCTGTCCCCCCAG
TTCCAGTACGGCTCCAAGGTGTACGTGAAGCACCCCGCCGACATCCCCGACTACAAGAAGCTGTCCTTCC
CCGAGGGCTTCAAGTGGGAGCGCGTGATGAACTTCGAGGACGGCGGCGTGGTGACCGTGACCCAGGACTC
CTCCCTGCAGGACGGCTGCTTCATCTACAAGGTGAAGTTCATCGGCGTGAACTTCCCCTCCGACGGCCCC
GTAATGCAGAAGAAGACTATGGGCTGGGAGCCCTCCACCGAGCGCCTGTACCCCCGCGACGGCGTGCTGA
AGGGCGAGATCCACAAGGCCCTGAAGCTGAAGGACGGCGGCCACTACCTGGTGGAGTTCAAGTCCATCTA
CATGGCCAAGAAGCCCGTGCAACTGCCCGGCTACTACTACGTGGACTCCAAGCTGGACATCACCTCCCAC
AACGAGGACTACACCATCGTGGAGCAGTACGAACGCACCGAGGGCCGCCACCACCTGTTCCTGTAGCCAT
GGATCGATAGCTGGTCGACAACCATTCCTTGCGGCGGCGGTGCTCAACGGCCTCAACCTACTACTGGGCT
GCTTCCTAATGCAGGAGTCGCATAAGGGAGAGCGTCGACCGATGCCCTTGAGAGCCTTCAACCCAGTCAG
CTCCTTCCGGTGGGCGCGGGGCATGACTATCGTCGCCGCACTTATGACTGTCTTCTTTATCATGCAACTC
GTAGGACAGGTGCCGGCAGCGCTCTGGGTCATTTTCGGCGAGGACCGCTTTCGCTGGAGCGCGACGATGA
TCGGCCTGTCGCTTGCGGTATTCGGAATCTTGCACGCCCTCGCTCAAGCCTTCGTCACTGGTCCCGCCAC
CAAACGTTTCGGCGAGAAGCAGGCCATTATCGCCGGCATGGCGGCCGACGCGCTGGGCTACGTCTTGCTG
GCGTTCGCGACGCGAGGCTGGATGGCCTTCCCCATTATGATTCTTCTCGCTTCCGGCGGCATCGGGATGC
CCGCGTTGCAGGCCATGCTGTCCAGGCAGGTAGATGACGACCATCAGGGACAGCTTCAAGGATCGCTCGC
GGCTCTTACCAGCCTAACTTCGATCATTGGACCGCTGATCGTCACGGCGATTTATGCCGCCTCGGCGAGC
ACATGGAACGGGTTGGCATGGATTGTAGGCGCCGCCCTATACCTTGTCTGCCTCCCCGCGTTGCGTCGCG
GTGCATGGAGCCGGGCCACCTCGACCTGAATGGAAGCCGGCGGCACCTCGCTAACGGATTCACCACTCCA
AGAATTGGAGCCAATCAATTCTTGCGGAGAACTGTGAATGCGCAAACCAACCCTTGGCAGAACATATCCA
TCGCGTCCGCCATCTCCAGCAGCCGCACGCGGCGCATCTCGGGCAGCGTTGGGTCCTGGCCACGGGTGCG
CATGATCGTGCTCCTGTCGTTGAGGACCCGGCTAGGCTGGCGGGGTTGCCTTACTGGTTAGCAGAATGAA
TCACCGATACGCGAGCGAACGTGAAGCGACTGCTGCTGCAAAACGTCTGCGACCTGAGCAACAACATGAA
TGGTCTTCGGTTTCCGTGTTTCGTAAAGTCTGGAAACGCGGAAGTCAGCGCCCTGCACCATTATGTTCCG
GATCTGCATCGCAGGATGCTGCTGGCTACCCTGTGGAACACCTACATCTGTATTAACGAAGCGCTGGCAT
TGACCCTGAGTGATTTTTCTCTGGTCCCGCCGCATCCATACCGCCAGTTGTTTACCCTCACAACGTTCCA
GTAACCGGGCATGTTCATCATCAGTAACCCGTATCGTGAGCATCCTCTCTCGTTTCATCGGTATCATTAC
CCCCATGAACAGAAATCCCCCTTACACGGAGGCATCAGTGACCAAACAGGAAAAAACCGCCCTTAACATG
GCCCGCTTTATCAGAAGCCAGACATTAACGCTTCTGGAGAAACTCAACGAGCTGGACGCGGATGAACAGG
CAGACATCTGTGAATCGCTTCACGACCACGCTGATGAGCTTTACCGCAGCTGCCTCGCGCGTTTCGGTGA
TGACGGTGAAAACCTCTGACACATGCAGCTCCCGGAGACGGTCACAGCTTGTCTGTAAGCGGATGCCGGG
AGCAGACAAGCCCGTCAGGGCGCGTCAGCGGGTGTTGGCGGGTGTCGGGGCGCAGCCATGACCCAGTCAC
GTAGCGATAGCGGAGTGTATACTGGCTTAACTATGCGGCATCAGAGCAGATTGTACTGAGAGTGCACCAT
ATGCGGTGTGAAATACCGCACAGATGCGTAAGGAGAAAATACCGCATCAGGCGCTCTTCCGCTTCCTCGC
TCACTGACTCGCTGCGCTCGGTCGTTCGGCTGCGGCGAGCGGTATCAGCTCACTCAAAGGCGGTAATACG
GTTATCCACAGAATCAGGGGATAACGCAGGAAAGAACATGTGAGCAAAAGGCCAGCAAAAGGCCAGGAAC
CGTAAAAAGGCCGCGTTGCTGGCGTTTTTCCATAGGCTCCGCCCCCCTGACGAGCATCACAAAAATCGAC
GCTCAAGTCAGAGGTGGCGAAACCCGACAGGACTATAAAGATACCAGGCGTTTCCCCCTGGAAGCTCCCT
CGTGCGCTCTCCTGTTCCGACCCTGCCGCTTACCGGATACCTGTCCGCCTTTCTCCCTTCGGGAAGCGTG
GCGCTTTCTCATAGCTCACGCTGTAGGTATCTCAGTTCGGTGTAGGTCGTTCGCTCCAAGCTGGGCTGTG
TGCACGAACCCCCCGTTCAGCCCGACCGCTGCGCCTTATCCGGTAACTATCGTCTTGAGTCCAACCCGGT
AAGACACGACTTATCGCCACTGGCAGCAGCCACTGGTAACAGGATTAGCAGAGCGAGGTATGTAGGCGGT
GCTACAGAGTTCTTGAAGTGGTGGCCTAACTACGGCTACACTAGAAGGACAGTATTTGGTATCTGCGCTC
TGCTGAAGCCAGTTACCTTCGGAAAAAGAGTTGGTAGCTCTTGATCCGGCAAACAAACCACCGCTGGTAG
CGGTGGTTTTTTTGTTTGCAAGCAGCAGATTACGCGCAGAAAAAAAGGATCTCAAGAAGATCCTTTGATC
TTTTCTACGGGGTCTGACGCTCAGTGGAACGAAAACTCACGTTAAGGGATTTTGGTCATGAGATTATCAA
AAAGGATCTTCACCTAGATCCTTTTAAATTAAAAATGAAGTTTTAAATCAATCTAAAGTATATATGAGTA
AACTTGGTCTGACAGTTACCAATGCTTAATCAGTGAGGCACCTATCTCAGCGATCTGTCTATTTCGTTCA
TCCATAGTTGCCTGACTCCCCGTCGTGTAGATAACTACGATACGGGAGGGCTTACCATCTGGCCCCAGTG
CTGCAATGATACCGCGAGACCCACGCTCACCGGCTCCAGATTTATCAGCAATAAACCAGCCAGCCGGAAG
GGCCGAGCGCAGAAGTGGTCCTGCAACTTTATCCGCCTCCATCCAGTCTATTAATTGTTGCCGGGAAGCT
AGAGTAAGTAGTTCGCCAGTTAATAGTTTGCGCAACGTTGTTGCCATTGCTACAGGCATCGTGGTGTCAC
GCTCGTCGTTTGGTATGGCTTCATTCAGCTCCGGTTCCCAACGATCAAGGCGAGTTACATGATCCCCCAT
GTTGTGCAAAAAAGCGGTTAGCTCCTTCGGTCCTCCGATCGTTGTCAGAAGTAAGTTGGCCGCAGTGTTA
TCACTCATGGTTATGGCAGCACTGCATAATTCTCTTACTGTCATGCCATCCGTAAGATGCTTTTCTGTGA
CTGGTGAGTACTCAACCAAGTCATTCTGAGAATAGTGTATGCGGCGACCGAGTTGCTCTTGCCCGGCGTC
AACACGGGATAATACCGCGCCACATAGCAGAACTTTAAAAGTGCTCATCATTGGAAAACGTTCTTCGGGG
CGAAAACTCTCAAGGATCTTACCGCTGTTGAGATCCAGTTCGATGTAACCCACTCGTGCACCCAACTGAT
CTTCAGCATCTTTTACTTTCACCAGCGTTTCTGGGTGAGCAAAAACAGGAAGGCAAAATGCCGCAAAAAA
GGGAATAAGGGCGACACGGAAATGTTGAATACTCATACTCTTCCTTTTTCAATATTATTGAAGCATTTAT
CAGGGTTATTGTCTCATGAGCGGATACATATTTGAATGTATTTAGAAAAATAAACAAAAGAGTTTGTAGA
AACGCAAAAAGGCCATCCGTCAGGATGGCCTTCTGCTTAATTTGATGCCTGGCAGTTTATGGCGGGCGTC
CTGCCCGCCNACCCTCCGGGCCGTTGCTTCGCAACGTTCAAATCCGCTCCCGGCGGATTTGTCCTACTCA
GGAGAGCGTTCACCGACAAACAACAGATAAAACGAAAGGCCCAGTCTTTCGACTGAGCCTTTCGTTTTAT
TTGATGCCTGGCAGTTCCCTACTCTCGCATGGGGAGACCCCACACTACCATCGGCGCTACGGCGTTTCAC
TTCTGAGTTCGGCATGGGGTCAGGTGGGACCACCGCGCTACTGCCGCCAGGCAAATTCTGTTTTATCAGA
CCGCTTCTGCGTTCTGATTTAATCTGTATCAGGCTGAAAATCTTCTCTCATCCGCCAAAACAGAAGTTTT
ATTATTTATACAGTTCATCCATGCCATGCGTAATACCCGCCGCGGTCACAAATTCCAGCAGCACCATATG
GTCGCGTTTTTCGTTCGGATCTTTGCTCAGGACGCTCTGGGTGCTCAGATAATGGTTATCCGGCAGCAGC
ACCGGGCCATCGCCAATCGGGGTGTTCTGCTGATAATGATCCGCCAGCTGCACGCTGCCATCTTCCACGT
TGTGGCGGATTTTAAAGTTCGCTTTGATGCCGTTTTTCTGTTTATCCGCGGTAATATACACGTTATGGCT
GTTAAAGTTGTATTCCAGTTTATGGCCCAGGATGTTGCCATCTTCTTTAAAATCGATGCCTTTCAGTTCA
ATGCGGTTCACCAGGGTATCGCCTTCAAATTTCACTTCCGCACGGGTTTTATAGGTGCCATCATCTTTAA
AGCTAATGGTGCGTTCCTGCACATAGCCTTCCGGCATCGCGCTTTTAAAAAAATCATGCTGTTTCATATG
ATCCGGATAACGCGCAAAGCACTGCACGCCATAGGTCAGGGTGGTCACCAGGGTCGGCCACGGCACCGGC
AGTTTGCCCGTGGTGCAAATGAATTTCAGGGTCAGTTTGCCGTTGGTCGCATCGCCTTCGCCTTCGCCAC
GCACGCTAAATTTATGGCCGTTCACATCGCCATCCAGTTCCACCAGAATCGGCACCACACCGGTAAACAG
TTCTTCGCCTTTGCGCATATATAACTCCACAGGAATAAGCCTGGCGTGTTGGTGTAGCATTAACCAACGA
GGTGCTGATGTTAACTTCGCCAACAAAGGTTGACTTTATTTCACCGGATACGCTTTCGTAAAGCAATAGT
AAGCTGATATTCTACCACACTATGAGCAAAACACATTTAACAGAACAGAAGTTTTCCGACTTCGCCCTGC
ACCCACAGGTGGTTGAAGCCCTTGAAAAAAAAGGGTTTTATAATTGTACGCCCATTCAGGCACTGGCCCT
TCCGCTAACGCTGGCGGGTCGTGACGTTGCAGGGCAGGGGCCGGCATCACCGGCGCCACAGGTGCGGTTG
CTGGCGCCTATATCGCCGACATCACCGATGGGGAAGATCGGGCTCGCCACTTCGGGCTCATGAGCGCTTG
TTTCGGCGTGGGTATGGTGGCAGGCCCCGTGGCCGGGGGACTGTTGGGCGCCATCTCCTTCCATGGACGT
Features (pLannotate 1.2.2; 15 found; start..end, strand, type, name):
      1..48      +  promoter       EM7 promoter: synthetic bacterial promoter&nbsp
     89..763     +  CDS            DsRed.T3: DsRed.T3 is a basic (constitutively fluorescent) red fluorescent protein published in 2002, derived from Discosoma sp.. It is reported to be a somewhat slowly-maturing tetramer.
    791..1499    +  CDS            TcR (fragment): tetracycline efflux protein; tet; confers resistance to tetracycline
   1741..2121    -  CDS            YPB1_ECOLX: Protein predicted: Swiss-Prot protein existence level 4. From Escherichia coli.
   2138..2329    +  CDS            rop: Rop protein, which maintains plasmids at low copy number; rop
   2431..2571    +  misc_feature   bom: basis of mobility region from pBR322
   2757..3345    -  rep_origin     ori: high-copy-number ColE1/pMB1/pBR322/pUC origin of replication
   3516..4376    -  CDS            AmpR: β-lactamase; bla; confers resistance to ampicillin, carbenicillin, and related antibiotics
   4377..4468    -  promoter       AmpR promoter: bla
   4487..4514    -  terminator     rrnB T2 terminator: transcription terminator T2 from the E. coli rrnB gene
   4607..4693    -  terminator     rrnB T1 terminator: Escherichia coli rrnB; transcription terminator T1 from the E. coli rrnB gene
   4695..4810    -  ncRNA          5S rRNA: Accession: RF00001 - 5S ribosomal RNA
   4905..5618    -  CDS            Superfolder GFP: Superfolder GFP is a basic (constitutively fluorescent) green fluorescent protein published in 2005, derived from Aequorea victoria. It is reported to be a very rapidly-maturing weak dimer.
   5762..5917    +  CDS            rhlB (fragment): RHLB_ECOLI - Also known as mmrA. Experimental evidence at protein level: Swiss-Prot protein existence level 1. DEAD-box RNA helicase involved in RNA degradation. Has RNA- dependent ATPase activity and unwinds double-stranded RNA. From Escherichia coli (strain K12).
   5919..6085    +  CDS            TcR (fragment): tetracycline efflux protein; tet; confers resistance to tetracycline
