[The description below was written by a language model from this plasmid's Addgene catalogue record and pLannotate feature annotations shown in this document.]
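Description:
p5085 is a dual-fluorescence bacterial reporter plasmid built on the pMW211 backbone, a pBR322-type vector, and assembled by Gibson cloning. It replicates from a ColE1/pMB1-family origin and retains the rop gene and the bom mobility region, which fits the catalogue's low-copy designation. Selection is by ampicillin through the bla gene under its own promoter. Two fragments of the tetracycline efflux gene are annotated flanking the reporter region. The pBR322 tet gene therefore appears to have been interrupted by the inserted cassettes and is not expected to confer resistance.

The payload consists of two independent, divergently oriented reporter units. The synthetic constitutive EM7 promoter drives DsRed.T3, a tetrameric red fluorescent protein, giving a constant signal that marks every plasmid-bearing cell. On the opposite strand, superfolder GFP, a very rapidly maturing green protein, is placed under the trxA (thioredoxin) promoter according to the insert name. The feature table does not annotate this promoter, but a fragment of rhlB, annotated on the opposite strand upstream of the sfGFP start, probably reflects the cloned chromosomal promoter region. The sfGFP unit is followed by a 5S rRNA segment and the rrnB T1 and T2 terminators, which insulate it from the adjacent bla gene.

Green fluorescence thus reports trxA promoter activity, with the constitutive red signal available as an internal reference. The associated study concerns host cell-imposed stress on intracellular Salmonella enterica persisters, suggesting use as a single-cell stress reporter during infection, although the record states only "bacteria reporter".
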