Addgene plasmid #168180: p5085
Purpose: bacteria reporter
Depositing lab: Michael Hensel. Depositing organization: Universitaet Osnabrueck. Publication: The protected physiological state of intracellular Salmonella enterica persisters reduces host cell-imposed stress. Schulte M, Olschewski K, Hensel M. Commun Biol. 2021 May 4;4(1):520. doi: 10.1038/s42003-021-02049-6. PubMed 33947954.
Backbone
  Vector backbone: pMW211
  Vector type: Bacterial Expression
Growth in bacteria
  Bacterial resistance: Ampicillin, 100 μg/mL
  Growth temperature: 37°C
  Growth strain: DH5alpha
  Copy number: Low Copy
Gene/Insert
  Gene/Insert name: PEM7::dsred PtrxA::sfgfp
  Species: Synthetic
  Mutation: none
  Cloning method: Gibson Cloning
Terms and licenses: Academic/Nonprofit Terms; Industry Terms: Not Available to Industry
Depositor comments: Please visit https://www.biorxiv.org/content/10.1101/2020.09.22.308114v1 for bioRxiv preprint.
How to cite: p5085 was a gift from Michael Hensel (Addgene plasmid # 168180 ; http://n2t.net/addgene:168180 ; RRID:Addgene_168180)
